Addgene plasmid #21962: LZRS-hNEDD9_IresGFP
Depositing lab: Lynda Chin. Depositing organization: Dana-Farber Cancer Institute. Publication: Comparative oncogenomics identifies NEDD9 as a melanoma metastasis gene. Kim M, Gans JD, Nogueira C, Wang A, Paik JH, Feng B, Brennan C, Hahn WC, Cordon-Cardo C, Wagner SN, Flotte TJ, Duncan LM, Granter SR, Chin L. Cell. 2006 Jun 30. 125(7):1269-81. 10.1016/j.cell.2006.06.008 PubMed 16814714.
Backbone
  Vector backbone: LZRS-IRESGFP
  Backbone size w/o insert (bp): 13000
  Vector type: Mammalian Expression, Retroviral
  Selectable markers: Puromycin ; puro selection for packaging cell only
Growth in bacteria
  Bacterial resistance: Ampicillin, 100 μg/mL
  Growth temperature: 37°C
  Growth strain: DH5alpha
  Copy number: High Copy
Gene/Insert
  Gene/Insert name: NEDD9 (alt name: HEF1)
  Species: H. sapiens (human)
  Insert size (bp): 2500
  GenBank ID: NM_006403
  Entrez Gene: NEDD9 (a.k.a. CAS-L, CAS2, CASL, CASS2, HEF1)
  Tag / fusion protein: FLAG (N terminal on insert); HA (C terminal on insert)
  Cloning method: Restriction Enzyme; 5′ cloning site BamHI (destroyed during cloning); 3′ cloning site BamHI (destroyed during cloning)
  Sequencing primers: 5′ n/a
Terms and licenses: Academic/Nonprofit Terms; Industry Terms: Not Available to Industry
How to cite: LZRS-hNEDD9_IresGFP was a gift from Lynda Chin (Addgene plasmid # 21962 ; http://n2t.net/addgene:21962 ; RRID:Addgene_21962)
