[The description below was written by a language model from this plasmid's Addgene catalogue record.]
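Description:
LZRS-hNEDD9_IresGFP is a retroviral mammalian expression plasmid built on the LZRS-IRESGFP backbone (about 13 kb without insert). It is maintained in E. coli as a high-copy plasmid under ampicillin selection. The record also lists a puromycin marker but notes that it serves only for selection in the packaging cells. Puromycin therefore maintains the plasmid in the virus-producing line and cannot be used to select transduced target cells. No feature table is provided, so the origins of replication, the promoter driving the insert (in retroviral vectors of this kind typically the viral LTR) and other backbone elements are not explicitly stated.

The payload is the human NEDD9 cDNA (also known as HEF1 or CAS-L), an insert of roughly 2.5 kb. It carries an N-terminal FLAG tag and a C-terminal HA tag, which allow the protein to be detected or immunoprecipitated from either end. The insert was cloned by restriction enzyme into a BamHI site, and both junction sites were destroyed in the process. As the backbone name indicates, the gene lies upstream of an IRES-GFP cassette. The internal ribosome entry site allows GFP to be translated from the same transcript as NEDD9, so green fluorescence marks cells expressing the transgene and can be used to identify or sort transduced cells in place of drug selection.

The construct is suited to producing retrovirus for stable NEDD9 overexpression in mammalian cells. The associated publication used comparative oncogenomics to identify NEDD9 as a melanoma metastasis gene, which is consistent with gain-of-function studies of that kind.
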