>Addgene plasmid #21962 | LZRS-hNEDD9_IresGFP | addgene partial sequence | sequence record 27764 | 21962 with LZRS-F 5'-TGGATACACGCCGCCCACGTG
GACATCCTCTAGACTGCCGGATCTGCCACCATGGACTACAAGGACGACGATGACAAGCTCATGAAGTATA
AGAATCTTATGGCAAGGGCCTTATATGACAATGTCCCAGAGTGTGCCGAGGAACTGGCCTTTCGCAAGGG
AGACATCCTGACCGTCATAGAGCAGAACACAGGGGGACTGGAAGGATGGTGGCTGTGCTCGTTACACGGT
CGGCAAGGCATTGTCCCAGGCAACCGGGTGAAGCTTCTGATTGGTCCCATGCAGGAGACTGCCTCCAGTC
ACGAGCAGCCTGCCTCTGGACTGATGCAGCAGACCTTTGGCCAACAGAAGCTCTATCAAGTGCCAAACCC
ACAGGCTGCTCCCCGAGACACCATCTACCAAGTGCCACCTTCCTACCAAAATCAGGGAATTTACCAAGTC
CCCACTGGCCACGGCACCCAAGAACAAGAGGTATATCAGGTGCCACCATCAGTGCAGAGAAGCATTGGGG
GAACCAGTGGGCCCCACGTGGGTAAAAAGGTGATAACCCCCGTGAGGACAGGCCATGGCTACGTATACGA
GTACCCATCCAGATACCAAAAGGACGTCTATGATATCCCTCCTTCTCATACCACTCAAGG
