>Addgene plasmid #21962 | LZRS-hNEDD9_IresGFP | addgene partial sequence | sequence record 27765 | 21962 with 594 (from author)
GAGATTACANAGNCCGTGGAGAATGACATCTCGAAGTGGAAGCCCTCTCAGAGCCNANNNANCACAAACA
GTGGCGTGAGTGCTCAGGATCGGCAGTTGCTGTGCTTCTACTATGACCAATGTGAGACCCATTTCATTTC
CCTTCTCAACGCCATTGACGCACTCTTCAGTTGTGTCAGCTCAGCCCAGCCCCCGCGAATCTTCGTGGCA
CACAGCAAGTTTGTCATCCTCAGTGCACACAAACTGGTGTTCATTGGAGACACGCTGACACGGCAGGTGA
CTGCCCAGGACATTCGCAACAAAGTCATGAACTCCAGCAACCAGCTCTGCGAGCAGCTCAAGACCATAGT
CATGGCAACCAAGATGGCCGCCCTCCATTACCCCAGCACCACGGCCCTGCAGGAAATGGTGCACCAAGTG
ACAGACCTTTCTAGAAATGCCCAGCTGTTCAAGCGCTCTTTGCTGGAGATGGCAACGTTCTACCCATACG
ATGTTCCAGATTACGCTTGAAGATCCCAGTGTGGNGNTNCNGGAATTCAAGCTTGGTACCTCGAGGGCCG
GCGCGCCGCGGCCGCTACGTAAATTCCGCCCCCCCCCNNCC
